>Addgene plasmid #81648 | pDONR223_HAPLN1_p.P233H | addgene full sequence | sequence record 166369 | Addgene NGS Result
GAACGGGGGGTTCGTGCACACAGCCCAGCTTGGAGCGAACGACCTACACCGAACTGAGATACCTACAGCG
TGAGCTATGAGAAAGCGCCACGCTTCCCGAAGGGAGAAAGGCGGACAGGTATCCGGTAAGCGGCAGGGTC
GGAACAGGAGAGCGCACGAGGGAGCTTCCAGGGGGAAACGCCTGGTATCTTTATAGTCCTGTCGGGTTTC
GCCACCTCTGACTTGAGCGTCGATTTTTGTGATGCTCGTCAGGGGGGCGGAGCCTATGGAAAAACGCCAG
CAACGCGGCCTTTTTACGGTTCCTGGCCTTTTGCTGGCCTTTTGCTCACATGTTCTTTCCTGCGTTATCC
CCTGATTCTGTGGATAACCGTATTACCGCCTTTGAGTGAGCTGATACCGCTCGCCGCAGCCGAACGACCG
AGCGCAGCGAGTCAGTGAGCGAGGAAGCGGAAGAGCGCCCAATACGCAAACCGCCTCTCCCCGCGCGTTG
GCCGATTCATTAATGCAGCTGGCACGACAGGTTTCCCGACTGGAAAGCGGGCAGTGAGCGCAACGCAATT
AATACGCGTACCGCTAGCCAGGAAGAGTTTGTAGAAACGCAAAAAGGCCATCCGTCAGGATGGCCTTCTG
CTTAGTTTGATGCCTGGCAGTTTATGGCGGGCGTCCTGCCCGCCACCCTCCGGGCCGTTGCTTCACAACG
TTCAAATCCGCTCCCGGCGGATTTGTCCTACTCAGGAGAGCGTTCACCGACAAACAACAGATAAAACGAA
AGGCCCAGTCTTCCGACTGAGCCTTTCGTTTTATTTGATGCCTGGCAGTTCCCTACTCTCGCGTTAACGC
TAGCATGGATGTTTTCCCAGTCACGACGTTGTAAAACGACGGCCAGTCTTAAGCTCGGGCCCCAAATAAT
GATTTTATTTTGACTGATAGTGACCTGTTCGTTGCAACAAATTGATGAGCAATGCTTTTTTATAATGCCA
ACTTTGTACAAAAAAGTTGGCACCATGAAGAGTCTACTTCTTCTGGTGCTGATTTCAATCTGCTGGGCTG
ATCATCTTTCAGACAACTATACTCTGGATCATGACAGAGCTATTCACATCCAAGCAGAAAATGGCCCCCA
TCTACTTGTGGAAGCAGAGCAAGCCAAGGTGTTTTCACACAGAGGTGGCAATGTTACACTGCCATGTAAA
TTTTATCGAGACCCTACAGCATTTGGCTCAGGAATCCATAAAATCCGAATTAAGTGGACCAAGCTAACTT
CGGATTACCTCAAGGAAGTGGATGTTTTTGTTTCCATGGGATACCACAAAAAAACCTATGGAGGCTACCA
GGGTAGAGTGTTTCTGAAGGGAGGCAGTGATAGTGATGCTTCTCTGGTCATCACAGACCTCACTCTGGAA
GATTATGGGAGATATAAGTGTGAGGTGATTGAAGGATTAGAAGATGATACTGTTGTGGTAGCACTGGACT
TACAAGGTGTGGTATTCCCTTACTTTCCACGACTGGGGCGCTACAATCTCAATTTTCACGAGGCGCAGCA
GGCGTGTCTGGACCAGGATGCTGTGATCGCCTCCTTCGACCAGCTGTACGACGCCTGGCGGGGCGGGCTG
GACTGGTGCAATGCCGGCTGGCTCAGTGATGGCTCTGTGCAATATCCCATCACAAAGCCCAGAGAGCCCT
GTGGGGGCCAGAACACAGTGCACGGAGTCAGGAACTACGGATTTTGGGATAAAGATAAAAGCAGATATGA
TGTTTTCTGTTTTACATCCAATTTCAATGGCCGTTTTTACTATCTGATCCACCCCACCAAACTGACCTAT
GATGAAGCGGTGCAAGCTTGTCTCAATGATGGTGCTCAGATTGCAAAAGTGGGCCAGATATTTGCTGCCT
GGAAAATTCTCGGATATGACCGCTGTGATGCGGGCTGGTTGGCGGATGGCAGCGTCCGCTACCCCATCTC
TAGGCCAAGAAGGCGCTGCAGTCCTACTGAGGCTGCAGTGCGCTTCGTGGGTTTCCCAGATAAAAAGCAT
AAGCTGTATGGTGTCTACTGCTTCAGAGCATACAACTGATTGCCAACTTTCTTGTACAAAGTTGGCATTA
TAAGAAAGCATTGCTTATCAATTTGTTGCAACGAACAGGTCACTATCAGTCAAAATAAAATCATTATTTG
CCATCCAGCTGATATCCCCTATAGTGAGTCGTATTACATGGTCATAGCTGTTTCCTGGCAGCTCTGGCCC
GTGTCTCAAAATCTCTGATGTTACATTGCACAAGATAAAAATATATCATCATGCCTCCTCTAGACCAGCC
AGGACAGAAATGCCTCGACTTCGCTGCTACCCAAGGTTGCCGGGTGACGCACACCGTGGAAACGGATGAA
GGCACGAACCCAGTGGACATAAGCCTGTTCGGTTCGTAAGCTGTAATGCAAGTAGCGTATGCGCTCACGC
AACTGGTCCAGAACCTTGACCGAACGCAGCGGTGGTAACGGCGCAGTGGCGGTTTTCATGGCTTGTTATG
ACTGTTTTTTTGGGGTACAGTCTATGCCTCGGGCATCCAAGCAGCAAGCGCGTTACGCCGTGGGTCGATG
TTTGATGTTATGGAGCAGCAACGATGTTACGCAGCAGGGCAGTCGCCCTAAAACAAAGTTAAACATTATG
AGGGAAGCGGTGATCGCCGAAGTATCGACTCAACTATCAGAGGTAGTTGGCGTCATCGAGCGCCATCTCG
AACCGACGTTGCTGGCCGTACATTTGTACGGCTCCGCAGTGGATGGCGGCCTGAAGCCACACAGTGATAT
TGATTTGCTGGTTACGGTGACCGTAAGGCTTGATGAAACAACGCGGCGAGCTTTGATCAACGACCTTTTG
GAAACTTCGGCTTCCCCTGGAGAGAGCGAGATTCTCCGCGCTGTAGAAGTCACCATTGTTGTGCACGACG
ACATCATTCCGTGGCGTTATCCAGCTAAGCGCGAACTGCAATTTGGAGAATGGCAGCGCAATGACATTCT
TGCAGGTATCTTCGAGCCAGCCACGATCGACATTGATCTGGCTATCTTGCTGACAAAAGCAAGAGAACAT
AGCGTTGCCTTGGTAGGTCCAGCGGCGGAGGAACTCTTTGATCCGGTTCCTGAACAGGATCTATTTGAGG
CGCTAAATGAAACCTTAACGCTATGGAACTCGCCGCCCGACTGGGCTGGCGATGAGCGAAATGTAGTGCT
TACGTTGTCCCGCATTTGGTACAGCGCAGTAACCGGCAAAATCGCGCCGAAGGATGTCGCTGCCGACTGG
GCAATGGAGCGCCTGCCGGCCCAGTATCAGCCCGTCATACTTGAAGCTAGACAGGCTTATCTTGGACAAG
AAGAAGATCGCTTGGCCTCGCGCGCAGATCAGTTGGAAGAATTTGTCCACTACGTGAAAGGCGAGATCAC
CAAGGTAGTCGGCAAATAACCCTCGAGCCACCCATGACCAAAATCCCTTAACGTGAGTTACGCGTCGTTC
CACTGAGCGTCAGACCCCGTAGAAAAGATCAAAGGATCTTCTTGAGATCCTTTTTTTCTGCGCGTAATCT
GCTGCTTGCAAACAAAAAAACCACCGCTACCAGCGGTGGTTTGTTTGCCGGATCAAGAGCTACCAACTCT
TTTTCCGAAGGTAACTGGCTTCAGCAGAGCGCAGATACCAAATACTGTTCTTCTAGTGTAGCCGTAGTTA
GGCCACCACTTCAAGAACTCTGTAGCACCGCCTACATACCTCGCTCTGCTAATCCTGTTACCAGTGGCTG
CTGCCAGTGGCGATAAGTCGTGTCTTACCGGGTTGGACTCAAGACGATAGTTACCGGATAAGGCGCAGCG
GTCGGGCT
Features (pLannotate 1.2.2; 12 found; start..end, strand, type, name):
    455..547     +  CDS            lacI (fragment): lac repressor; lacI; The lac repressor binds to the lac operator to inhibit transcription in E. coli. This inhibition can be relieved by adding lactose or isopropyl-β-D-thiogalactopyranoside (IPTG).
    602..629     -  terminator     rrnB T2 terminator: transcription terminator T2 from the E. coli rrnB gene
    761..804     +  terminator     rrnB T1 terminator: Escherichia coli rrnB; transcription terminator T1 from the E. coli rrnB gene
    851..887     -  CDS            lacZα (fragment): LacZα fragment of β-galactosidase; lacZ fragment
    904..999     +  protein_bind   attL3: mutant version of attL; recombination site for the Gateway® LR reaction LR Clonase™
   1005..2066    +  CDS            Hapln1: HPLN1_RAT - Also known as Crtl1. Experimental evidence at protein level: Swiss-Prot protein existence level 1. Stabilizes the aggregates of proteoglycan monomers with hyaluronic acid in the extracellular cartilage matrix. From Rattus norvegicus (Rat).
   2074..2169    -  protein_bind   attL3: mutant version of attL; recombination site for the Gateway® LR reaction LR Clonase™
   2188..2206    -  promoter       T7 promoter: promoter for bacteriophage T7 RNA polymerase
   2396..2419    +  promoter       Pc promoter (fragment): intI1 (promoter lies within the coding sequence); class 1 integron promoter
   2595..2651    +  CDS            GmR (fragment): gentamycin acetyltransferase; aacC1; confers resistance to gentamycin
   2658..3449    +  CDS            SmR: aminoglycoside adenylyltransferase (Murphy, 1985); aadA; confers resistance to spectinomycin and streptomycin
   3542..272     +  rep_origin     ori (across the origin): high-copy-number ColE1/pMB1/pBR322/pUC origin of replication
