[The description below was written by a language model from this plasmid's Addgene catalogue record and pLannotate feature annotations shown in this document.]
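Description:
pDONR223_HAPLN1_p.P233H is a Gateway entry clone built on the Invitrogen pDONR223 backbone and carrying the human HAPLN1 open reading frame (hyaluronan and proteoglycan link protein 1, also called CRTL1) with a P233H missense substitution. It belongs to the Target Accelerator Plasmid Collection, a set of wild-type and variant ORFs assembled for the systematic functional testing of rare cancer-associated alleles. The sequenced plasmid is about 3.9 kb. It replicates in E. coli from a high-copy ColE1/pUC-type origin and is selected with spectinomycin through the aadA (SmR) aminoglycoside adenylyltransferase gene. Short remnants of an integron Pc promoter and a gentamicin resistance gene lie upstream of that marker.

The roughly 1.06 kb coding sequence sits between two attL recombination sites. The automated annotation labels both sites as attL3 and matches the ORF to the rat Hapln1 orthologue, whereas the catalogue entry gives the insert as human; the rat label most likely reflects homology-based matching. The record lists no promoter for the insert, so the plasmid is a shuttle clone and not an expression construct. An LR Clonase reaction moves the ORF into an attR-containing destination vector, which supplies the promoter and any tags. The clone is in the "closed" configuration, with a stop codon directly after the insert, so it yields native or N-terminally tagged protein but cannot be used for C-terminal fusions. The rrnB T1 and T2 terminators upstream of the cassette insulate it from read-through transcription. A T7 promoter lies beyond the downstream attL site, and M13 primer sites are listed for sequence verification. The small lacI and lacZα fragments are backbone remnants.
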