Addgene plasmid #81648: pDONR223_HAPLN1_p.P233H
Purpose: Gateway Donor vector containing HAPLN1, part of the Target Accelerator Plasmid Collection.
Depositing lab: Jesse Boehm & William Hahn & David Root. Depositing organization: Broad Institute. Publication: Systematic Functional Interrogation of Rare Cancer Variants Identifies Oncogenic Alleles. Kim E, Ilic N, Shrestha Y, Zou L, Kamburov A, Zhu C, Yang X, Lubonja R, Tran N, Nguyen C, Lawrence MS, Piccioni F, Bagul M, Doench JG, Chouinard CR, Wu X, Hogstrom L, Natoli T, Tamayo P, Horn H, Corsello SM, Lage K, Root DE, Subramanian A, Golub TR, Getz G, Boehm JS, Hahn WC. Cancer Discov. 2016 Jul;6(7):714-26. doi: 10.1158/2159-8290.CD-16-0160. Epub 2016 May 4. PubMed 27147599.
Backbone
  Vector backbone: pDONR223
  Backbone manufacturer: Invitrogen
  Backbone size w/o insert (bp): 2790
  Vector type: Gateway Entry vector
Growth in bacteria
  Bacterial resistance: Spectinomycin, 50 μg/mL
  Growth temperature: 37°C
  Growth strain: DH5alpha
  Copy number: High Copy
Gene/Insert
  Gene/Insert name: HAPLN1 (alt name: NM_001884.3)
  Species: H. sapiens (human)
  Mutation: P233H
  Entrez Gene: HAPLN1 (a.k.a. CRT1, CRTL1)
  Promoter: None
  Cloning method: Gateway Cloning
  Sequencing primers: 5′ M13pUC-fwd; 3′ M13-Rev
Terms and licenses: Academic/Nonprofit Terms; Industry Terms: Not Available to Industry
Depositor comments: Closed state: stop codon immediately follows insert
How to cite: pDONR223_HAPLN1_p.P233H was a gift from Jesse Boehm & William Hahn & David Root (Addgene plasmid # 81648 ; http://n2t.net/addgene:81648 ; RRID:Addgene_81648)
