>Addgene plasmid #81648 | pDONR223_HAPLN1_p.P233H | depositor partial sequence | sequence record 154967 | Insert sequence
ATGAAGAGTCTACTTCTTCTGGTGCTGATTTCAATCTGCTGGGCTGATCATCTTTCAGACAACTATACTC
TGGATCATGACAGAGCTATTCACATCCAAGCAGAAAATGGCCCCCATCTACTTGTGGAAGCAGAGCAAGC
CAAGGTGTTTTCACACAGAGGTGGCAATGTTACACTGCCATGTAAATTTTATCGAGACCCTACAGCATTT
GGCTCAGGAATCCATAAAATCCGAATTAAGTGGACCAAGCTAACTTCGGATTACCTCAAGGAAGTGGATG
TTTTTGTTTCCATGGGATACCACAAAAAAACCTATGGAGGCTACCAGGGTAGAGTGTTTCTGAAGGGAGG
CAGTGATAGTGATGCTTCTCTGGTCATCACAGACCTCACTCTGGAAGATTATGGGAGATATAAGTGTGAG
GTGATTGAAGGATTAGAAGATGATACTGTTGTGGTAGCACTGGACTTACAAGGTGTGGTATTCCCTTACT
TTCCACGACTGGGGCGCTACAATCTCAATTTTCACGAGGCGCAGCAGGCGTGTCTGGACCAGGATGCTGT
GATCGCCTCCTTCGACCAGCTGTACGACGCCTGGCGGGGCGGGCTGGACTGGTGCAATGCCGGCTGGCTC
AGTGATGGCTCTGTGCAATATCCCATCACAAAGCCCAGAGAGCCCTGTGGGGGCCAGAACACAGTGCACG
GAGTCAGGAACTACGGATTTTGGGATAAAGATAAAAGCAGATATGATGTTTTCTGTTTTACATCCAATTT
CAATGGCCGTTTTTACTATCTGATCCACCCCACCAAACTGACCTATGATGAAGCGGTGCAAGCTTGTCTC
AATGATGGTGCTCAGATTGCAAAAGTGGGCCAGATATTTGCTGCCTGGAAAATTCTCGGATATGACCGCT
GTGATGCGGGCTGGTTGGCGGATGGCAGCGTCCGCTACCCCATCTCTAGGCCAAGAAGGCGCTGCAGTCC
TACTGAGGCTGCAGTGCGCTTCGTGGGTTTCCCAGATAAAAAGCATAAGCTGTATGGTGTCTACTGCTTC
AGAGCATACAAC
